Addgene plasmid #18465: T4 Lysozyme R96Y
Depositing lab: Brian Matthews. Depositing organization: University of Oregon.
Backbone
  Vector backbone: pHS1403
  Backbone size w/o insert (bp): 5000
  Vector type: Bacterial Expression
Growth in bacteria
  Bacterial resistance: Ampicillin, 100 μg/mL
  Growth temperature: 37°C
  Growth strain: DH5alpha
  Copy number: High Copy
Gene/Insert
  Gene/Insert name: T4 Lysozyme
  Species: Bacteriophage T4
  Insert size (bp): 600
  Mutation: R96Y
  GenBank ID: NP_049736
  Entrez Gene: e (a.k.a. T4p123)
  Cloning method: Restriction Enzyme; 5′ cloning site BamHI (not destroyed); 3′ cloning site HindIII (not destroyed)
  Sequencing primers: 5′ na; 3′ GGCGTATCACGAGGCCC
Terms and licenses: Academic/Nonprofit Terms; Industry Terms: Not Available to Industry
Depositor comments: The BamHI site is 27 bp from the ATG and the HindIII site is 115 bp from the stop.
How to cite: T4 Lysozyme R96Y was a gift from Brian Matthews (Addgene plasmid # 18465 ; http://n2t.net/addgene:18465 ; RRID:Addgene_18465)
