[The description below was written by a language model from this plasmid's Addgene catalogue record.]
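Description:
T4 Lysozyme R96Y is a bacterial expression plasmid built on the pHS1403 backbone (about 5 kb without insert) that carries the bacteriophage T4 lysozyme gene (gene e) with a single amino-acid substitution, arginine 96 to tyrosine. It is maintained in E. coli as a high-copy plasmid under ampicillin selection. The record does not name the origin of replication, and no feature table is provided, so the backbone elements cannot be described in more detail.

The insert of roughly 600 bp was cloned by restriction digestion between a 5′ BamHI site and a 3′ HindIII site, both of which remain intact, so the cassette can be excised or transferred. According to the depositor's notes, the BamHI site lies 27 bp from the start codon and the HindIII site 115 bp from the stop codon, meaning the fragment includes short flanking untranslated stretches in addition to the coding sequence. The promoter driving expression is not stated, and no tags, fusion partners or reporters are recorded, which suggests the protein is produced in untagged form, although this is not explicitly confirmed.

T4 lysozyme is a small phage enzyme that degrades the bacterial cell wall, and it is widely used as a model protein for studying folding, thermodynamic stability and structure. A point mutant of this kind is typically used to produce variant protein in E. coli so that its stability and structure can be compared with the wild-type enzyme. The record itself gives no specific purpose beyond bacterial expression of the R96Y variant.
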