>Addgene plasmid #18465 | T4 Lysozyme R96Y | addgene partial sequence | sequence record 24251 | 3primeUP
CTGAAAAGCCCGCTCATTAGGCGGGCTCAGATCTGCTCATGTTTGACAGCTTATCATCGATAAGCTTCGG
CAATAAATTCTTGATATGTTTTCATATGTTTCCTTTAAATATTTTAATTAGTAATTGTCTATTCAAGTAA
TTGTGAATATACTATCACAATTCCAAGAGAAAGTAAACAGCTTTATAGATTTTTATACGCGTCCCAAGTG
CCAGTTCTAAACGTTGTAATGACTCGTTTTGCGCGATTAGGTGTTTGATTATACCATCTACTTTTAGCTA
AGTTAACTGCTGCTTCATCCCAGCGTTTTTGTTGAAGCATACGTAAAGAGTTAGTAAATCCTGCCACACC
GGTTTCTCCCATTTGGAAAACCATATTAATCAATGCACAGTAACGAACCGCATCAAGAGAATCATAAACC
GGTTTTAATTTAGCATTTCTCAGAATTCCGCGAACAGCAGCATCAACATCCTGATTAAAGAGTTTTTCAG
CCTCATCTTTTGTAATTACACCATTGCAATTACGCCCAATAGCTTTATCTAATTCAGATTTAGCAGCATT
AAGTGATGGACTTTTTGTAAGCAAATGACCGATGCCAATAGTGTAATAGCCTTCTGTGTCTTTATAGATT
TTAAGTCTAAGACCTTCATCTATACGTAACATTTCAAATATATTCATAATACCTCCTAAGCATCGATGGA
TCCTGTTTCCTGTGTGAAATTGTTATCCGCTCACAATTCCACACATTATACGAGCCGATGATTAATTGTC
AACAGGGGGATGGGGAGTAAGCTGATCCGGTTCCTGNGG
